Addgene plasmid #25450: pIB1
Depositing lab: Benjamin Glick. Depositing organization: University of Chicago. Publication: A versatile set of vectors for constitutive and regulated gene expression in Pichia pastoris. Sears IB, O'Connor J, Rossanese OW, Glick BS. Yeast. 1998 Jun 15;14(8):783-90. 10.1002/(SICI)1097-0061(19980615)14:8<783::AID-YEA272>3.0.CO;2-Y PubMed 9675822.
Backbone
  Vector backbone: pUC19
  Backbone size w/o insert (bp): 2500
  Vector type: Pichia pastoris expression
  Selectable markers: HIS4
Growth in bacteria
  Bacterial resistance: Ampicillin, 100 μg/mL
  Growth temperature: 37°C
  Growth strain: DH5alpha
  Copy number: Unknown
Gene/Insert
  Gene/Insert name: Pichia pastoris HIS4
  Species: Pichia pastoria
  Insert size (bp): 2532
  Entrez Gene: PAS_chr1-4_0160
  Cloning method: Restriction Enzyme; 5′ cloning site BglII (destroyed during cloning); 3′ cloning site BglII (destroyed during cloning)
  Sequencing primers: 5′ n/a
Terms and licenses: Academic/Nonprofit Terms; Industry Terms: Not Available to Industry
How to cite: pIB1 was a gift from Benjamin Glick (Addgene plasmid # 25450 ; http://n2t.net/addgene:25450 ; RRID:Addgene_25450)
