[The description below was written by a language model from this plasmid's Addgene catalogue record and pLannotate feature annotations shown in this document.]
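Description:
pIB1 is a Pichia pastoris expression vector built on a pUC19 backbone, belonging to a vector set designed for constitutive and regulated gene expression in this methylotrophic yeast. The annotated sequence is 5,273 nt. In E. coli it is propagated through the high-copy ColE1/pUC-type origin and selected with ampicillin via the β-lactamase (AmpR) gene. The feature table also picks up short remnants of bom and rop and a partial lacZα segment, which are leftovers of the bacterial backbone rather than functional modules.

The recorded insert is the Pichia pastoris HIS4 gene (about 2.5 kb), cloned as a BglII fragment with both sites destroyed in the process. HIS4 encodes a multifunctional histidine biosynthesis enzyme and serves as the auxotrophic marker, allowing transformants of his4 strains to be selected by histidine prototrophy. No yeast replication origin is annotated, which is consistent with the usual practice of maintaining such Pichia vectors by chromosomal integration, although the record does not state the integration strategy. The HIS4 annotation sits between two fragments of the AmpR promoter, suggesting the marker was placed just upstream of bla.

The only expression-related element annotated is a fragment of the AOX1 transcription terminator, preceded by a short piece of the AOX1 coding region, lying next to the lacZα remnant. No yeast promoter is annotated or listed in the record, and no gene of interest is present. From what is recorded, pIB1 appears to be a basic empty vector providing marker and terminator, into which a user would introduce a chosen promoter together with a coding sequence upstream of the AOX1 terminator.
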