Features (pLannotate 1.2.2; 10 found; start..end, strand, type, name):
    137..236     +  misc_feature   bom (fragment): basis of mobility region from pBR322
    242..399     -  CDS            lacZα (fragment): LacZα fragment of β-galactosidase; lacZ fragment
    454..516     +  CDS            AOX1 (fragment): ALOX1_KOMPC - Experimental evidence at protein level: Swiss-Prot protein existence level 1. Major isoform of alcohol oxidase, which catalyzes the oxidation of methanol to formaldehyde and hydrogen peroxide, the first step in the methanol utilization pathway of methylotrophic yeasts. From Komagataella phaffii (strain ATCC 76273 / CBS 7435 / CECT 11047 / NRRL Y-11430 / Wegner 21-1) (Yeast) (Pichia pastoris).
    520..735     +  terminator     AOX1 terminator (fragment): Pichia pastoris AOX1; transcription terminator for AOX1
    797..1385    -  rep_origin     ori: high-copy-number ColE1/pMB1/pBR322/pUC origin of replication
   1556..2416    -  CDS            AmpR: β-lactamase; bla; confers resistance to ampicillin, carbenicillin, and related antibiotics
   2417..2433    -  promoter       AmpR promoter (fragment): bla
   2516..5050    +  CDS            PpHIS4: multifunctional enzyme, required for histidine biosynthesis; Pichia pastoris HIS4; auxotrophic marker for Pichia pastoris
   5091..5178    -  promoter       AmpR promoter (fragment): bla
   5273..35      +  CDS            rop (fragment) (across the origin): Rop protein, which maintains plasmids at low copy number; rop
>Addgene plasmid #25450 | pIB1 | depositor full sequence | sequence record 43433 | Author sequence
TCGCGCGTTTCGGTGATGACGGTGAAAACCTCTGACACATGCAGCTCCCGGAGACGGTCACAGCTTGTCT
GTAAGCGGATGCCGGGAGCAGACAAGCCCGTCAGGGCGCGTCAGCGGGTGTTGGCGGGTGTCGGGGCTGG
CTTAACTATGCGGCATCAGAGCAGATTGTACTGAGAGTGCACCATATGCGGTGTGAAATACCGCACAGAT
GCGTAAGGAGAAAATACCGCATCAGGCGCCATTCGCCATTCAGGCTGCGCAACTGTTGGGAAGGGCGATC
GGTGCGGGCCTCTTCGCTATTACGCCAGCTGGCGAAAGGGGGATGTGCTGCAAGGCGATTAAGTTGGGTA
ACGCCAGGGTTTTCCCAGTCACGACGTTGTAAAACGACGGCCAGTGAATTCGAGCTCGGTACCCGGGGAT
CCACTAGTCTCGAGCTGCAGGCATGCAAGCTTCTTAGACATGACTGTTCCTCAGTTCAAGTTGGGCACTT
ACGAGAAGACCGGTCTTGCTAGATTCTAATCAAGAGGATGTCAGAATGCCATTTGCCTGAGAGATGCAGG
CTTCATTTTTGATACTTTTTTATTTGTAACCTATATAGTATAGGATTTTTTTTGTCATTTTGTTTCTTCT
CGTACGAGCTTGCTCCTGATCAGCCTATCTCGCAGCTGATGAATATCTTGTGGTAGGGGTTTGGGAAAAT
CATTCGAGTTTGATGTTTTTCTTGGTATTTCCCACACATGTGAGCAAAAGGCCAGCAAAAGGCCAGGAAC
CGTAAAAAGGCCGCGTTGCTGGCGTTTTTCCATAGGCTCCGCCCCCCTGACGAGCATCACAAAAATCGAC
GCTCAAGTCAGAGGTGGCGAAACCCGACAGGACTATAAAGATACCAGGCGTTTCCCCCTGGAAGCTCCCT
CGTGCGCTCTCCTGTTCCGACCCTGCCGCTTACCGGATACCTGTCCGCCTTTCTCCCTTCGGGAAGCGTG
GCGCTTTCTCATAGCTCACGCTGTAGGTATCTCAGTTCGGTGTAGGTCGTTCGCTCCAAGCTGGGCTGTG
TGCACGAACCCCCCGTTCAGCCCGACCGCTGCGCCTTATCCGGTAACTATCGTCTTGAGTCCAACCCGGT
AAGACACGACTTATCGCCACTGGCAGCAGCCACTGGTAACAGGATTAGCAGAGCGAGGTATGTAGGCGGT
GCTACAGAGTTCTTGAAGTGGTGGCCTAACTACGGCTACACTAGAAGAACAGTATTTGGTATCTGCGCTC
TGCTGAAGCCAGTTACCTTCGGAAAAAGAGTTGGTAGCTCTTGATCCGGCAAACAAACCACCGCTGGTAG
CGGTGGTTTTTTTGTTTGCAAGCAGCAGATTACGCGCAGAAAAAAAGGATCTCAAGAAGATCCTTTGATC
TTTTCTACGGGGTCTGACGCTCAGTGGAACGAAAACTCACGTTAAGGGATTTTGGTCATGAGATTATCAA
AAAGGATCTTCACCTAGATCCTTTTAAATTAAAAATGAAGTTTTAAATCAATCTAAAGTATATATGAGTA
AACTTGGTCTGACAGTTACCAATGCTTAATCAGTGAGGCACCTATCTCAGCGATCTGTCTATTTCGTTCA
TCCATAGTTGCCTGACTCCCCGTCGTGTAGATAACTACGATACGGGAGGGCTTACCATCTGGCCCCAGTG
CTGCAATGATACCGCGAGACCCACGCTCACCGGCTCCAGATTTATCAGCAATAAACCAGCCAGCCGGAAG
GGCCGAGCGCAGAAGTGGTCCTGCAACTTTATCCGCCTCCATCCAGTCTATTAATTGTTGCCGGGAAGCT
AGAGTAAGTAGTTCGCCAGTTAATAGTTTGCGCAACGTTGTTGCCATTGCTACAGGCATCGTGGTGTCAC
GCTCGTCGTTTGGTATGGCTTCATTCAGCTCCGGTTCCCAACGATCAAGGCGAGTTACATGATCCCCCAT
GTTGTGCAAAAAAGCGGTTAGCTCCTTCGGTCCTCCGATCGTTGTCAGAAGTAAGTTGGCCGCAGTGTTA
TCACTCATGGTTATGGCAGCACTGCATAATTCTCTTACTGTCATGCCATCCGTAAGATGCTTTTCTGTGA
CTGGTGAGTACTCAACCAAGTCATTCTGAGAATAGTGTATGCGGCGACCGAGTTGCTCTTGCCCGGCGTC
AATACGGGATAATACCGCGCCACATAGCAGAACTTTAAAAGTGCTCATCATTGGAAAACGTTCTTCGGGG
CGAAAACTCTCAAGGATCTTACCGCTGTTGAGATCCAGTTCGATGTAACCCACTCGTGCACCCAACTGAT
CTTCAGCATCTTTTACTTTCACCAGCGTTTCTGGGTGAGCAAAAACAGGAAGGCAAAATGCCGCAAAAAA
GGGAATAAGGGCGACACGGAAATGTTGAATACTCATACTCTTCCTTTTTCAATGATCTCCTGATGACTGA
CTCACTGATAATAAAAATACGGCTTCAGAATTTCTCAAGACTACACTCACTGTCCGACTTCAAGTATGAC
ATTTCCCTTGCTACCTGCATACGCAAGTGTTGCAGAGTTTGATAATTCCTTGAGTTTGGTAGGAAAAGCC
GTGTTTCCCTATGCTGCTGACCAGCTGCACAACCTGATCAAGTTCACTCAATCGACTGAGCTTCAAGTTA
ATGTGCAAGTTGAGTCATCCGTTACAGAGGACCAATTTGAGGAGCTGATCGACAACTTGCTCAAGTTGTA
CAATAATGGTATCAATGAAGTGATTTTGGACCTAGATTTGGCAGAAAGAGTTGTCCAAAGGATGATCCCA
GGCGCTAGGGTTATCTATAGGACCCTGGTTGATAAAGTTGCATCCTTGCCCGCTAATGCTAGTATCGCTG
TGCCTTTTTCTTCTCCACTGGGCGATTTGAAAAGTTTCACTAATGGCGGTAGTAGAACTGTTTATGCTTT
TTCTGAGACCGCAAAGTTGGTAGATGTGACTTCCACTGTTGCTTCTGGTATAATCCCCATTATTGATGCT
CGGCAATTGACTACTGAATACGAACTTTCTGAAGATGTCAAAAAGTTCCCTGTCAGTGAAATTTTGTTGG
CGTCTTTGACTACTGACCGCCCCGATGGTCTATTCACTACTTTGGTGGCTGACTCTTCTAATTACTCGTT
GGGCCTGGTGTACTCGTCCAAAAAGTCTATTCCGGAGGCTATAAGGACACAAACTGGAGTCTACCAATCT
CGTCGTCACGGTTTGTGGTATAAAGGTGCTACATCTGGAGCAACTCAAAAGTTGCTGGGTATCGAATTGG
ATTGTGATGGAGACTGCTTGAAATTTGTGGTTGAACAAACAGGTGTTGGTTTCTGTCACTTGGAACGCAC
TTCCTGTTTTGGCCAATCAAAGGGTCTTAGAGCCATGGAAGCCACCTTGTGGGATCGTAAGAGCAATGCT
CCAGAAGGTTCTTATACCAAACGGTTATTTGACGACGAAGTTTTGTTGAACGCTAAAATTAGGGAGGAAG
CTGATGAACTTGCAGAAGCTAAATCCAAGGAAGATATAGCCTGGGAATGTGCTGACTTATTTTATTTTGC
ATTAGTTAGATGTGCCAAGTACGGTGTGACGTTGGACGAGGTGGAGAGAAACCTGGATATGAAGTCCCTA
AAGGTCACTAGAAGGAAAGGAGATGCCAAGCCAGGATACACCAAGGAACAACCTAAAGAAGAATCCAAAC
CTAAAGAAGTCCCTTCTGAAGGTCGTATTGAATTGTGCAAAATTGACGTTTCTAAGGCCTCCTCACAAGA
AATTGAAGATGCCCTTCGTCGTCCTATCCAGAAAACGGAACAGATTATGGAATTAGTCAAACCAATTGTC
GACAATGTTCGTCAAAATGGTGACAAAGCCCTTTTAGAACTAACTGCCAAGTTTGATGGAGTCGCTTTGA
AGACACCTGTGTTAGAAGCTCCTTTCCCAGAGGAACTTATGCAATTGCCAGATAACGTTAAGAGAGCCAT
TGATCTCTCTATAGATAACGTCAGGAAATTCCATGAAGCTCAACTAACGGAGACGTTGCAAGTTGAGACT
TGCCCTGGTGTAGTCTGCTCTCGTTTTGCAAGACCTATTGAGAAAGTTGGCCTCTATATTCCTGGTGGAA
CCGCAATTCTGCCTTCCACTTCCCTGATGCTGGGTGTTCCTGCCAAAGTTGCTGGTCGCAAAGAAATTGT
TTTTGCATCTCCACCTAAGAAGGATGGCACCCTTACCCCAGAAGTCATCTACGTTGCCCACAAGGTTGGT
GCTAAGTGTATCGTGCTAGCAGGAGGCGCCCAGGCAGTAGCTGCTATGGCTTACGGAACAGAAACTGTTC
CTAAGTGTGACAAAATATTTGGTCCAGGAAACCAGTTCGTTACTGCTGCCAAGATGATGGTTCAAAATGA
CACATCAGCCCTGTGTAGTATTGACATGCCTGCTGGGCCTTCTGAAGTTCTAGTTATTGCTGATAAATAC
GCTGATCCAGATTTCGTTGCCTCAGACCTTCTGTCTCAAGCTGAACATGGTATTGATTCCCAGGTGATTC
TGTTGGCTGTCGATATGACAGACAAGGAGCTTGCCAGAATTGAAGATGCTGTTCACAACCAAGCTGTGCA
GTTGCCAAGGGTTGAAATTGTACGCAAGTGTATTGCACACTCTACAACCCTATCGGTTGCAACCTACGAG
CAGGCTTTGGAAATGTCCAATCAGTACGCTCCTGAACACTTGATCCTGCAAATCGAGAATGCTTCTTCTT
ATGTTGATCAAGTACAACACGCTGGATCTGTGTTTGTTGGTGCCTACTCTCCAGAGAGTTGTGGAGATTA
CTCCTCCGGCACCAACCACACTTTGCCAACGTACGGATATGCCCGTCAATACAGCGGAGTTAACACTGCA
ACCTTCCAGAAGTTCATCACTTCACAAGACGTAACTCCTGAGGGACTGAAACATATTGGCCAAGCAGTGA
TGGATCTGGCTGCTGTTGAAGGTCTAGATGCTCACCGCAATGCTGTTAAGGTTCGTATGGAGAAACTGGG
ACTTATTTAATTATTTAGAGATTTTAACTTACATTTAGATTCGATAGATCATTATTGAAGCATTTATCAG
GGTTATTGTCTCATGAGCGGATACATATTTGAATGTATTTAGAAAAATAAACAAATAGGGGTTCCGCGCA
CATTTCCCCGAAAAGTGCCACCTGACGTCTAAGAAACCATTATTATCATGACATTAACCTATAAAAATAG
GCGTATCACGAGGCCCTTTCGTC
