>Addgene plasmid #25450 | pIB1 | addgene partial sequence | sequence record 31150 | 25450 with 3_AOX1
TGCCCAACTTGAACTGAGGAACAGTCATGTCTAAGAAGCTTGCATGCCTGCAGCTCGAGACTAGTGGATC
CCCGGGTACCGAGCTCGAATTCACTGGCCGTCGTTTTACAACGTCGTGACTGGGAAAACCCTGGCGTTAC
CCAACTTAATCGCCTTGCAGCACATCCCCCTTTCGCCAGCTGGCGTAATAGCGAAGAGGCCCGCACCGAT
CGCCCTTCCCAACAGTTGCGCAGCCTGAATGGCGAATGGCGCCTGATGCGGTATTTTCTCCTTACGCATC
TGTGCGGTATTTCACACCGCATATGGTGCACTCTCAGTACAATCTGCTCTGATGCCGCATAGTTAAGCCA
GCCCCGACACCCGCCAACACCCGCTGACGCGCCCTGACGGGCTTGTCTGCTCCCGGCATCCGCTTACAGA
CAAGCTGTGACCGTCTCCGGGAGCTGCATGTGTCAGAGGTTTTCACCGTCATCACCGAAACGCGCGAGAC
GAAAGGGCCTCGTGATACGCCTATTTTTATAGGTTAATGTCATGATAATAATGGTTTCTTAGACGTCAGG
TGGCACTTTTCGGGGAAATGTGCGCGGAACCCCTATTTGTTTATTTTTCTAAATACATTCAAATATGTAT
CCGCTCATGAGACAATAACCCTGATAAATGCTTCAATAATGATCTATCGAATCTAAATGTAAGTTAAAAT
CTCTAAATAATTAAATAAGTCCCAGTTTCTCCATACGAACCTTAACAGCATTGCGGTGAGCATCTAGACC
TTCAACAGCAGCCAGATCCATCACTGCTTGGCCAATATGTTTCAGTCCCTCAGNAGTTACGTCTTGTGAA
GTGATGAACTTCTGGNAAGGTTGCAGTGTTAACTCCG
