>Addgene plasmid #25450 | pIB1 | addgene partial sequence | sequence record 31151 | 25450 with Amp-R
GTTCTTCGGGGCGAAAACTCTCAAGGATCTTACCGCTGTTGAGATCCAGTTCGATGTAACCCACTCGTGC
ACCCAACTGATCTTCAGCATCTTTTACTTTCACCAGCGTTTCTGGGTGAGCAAAAACAGGAAGGCAAAAT
GCCGCAAAAAAGGGAATAAGGGCGACACGGAAATGTTGAATACTCATACTCTTCCTTTTTCAATGATCTC
CTGATGACTGACTCACTGATAATAAAAATACGGCTTCAGAATTTCTCAAGACTACACTCACTGTCCGACT
TCAAGTATGACATTTCCCTTGCTACCTGCATACGCAAGTGTTGCAGAGTTTGATAATTCCTTGAGTTTGG
TAGGAAAAGCCGTGTTTCCCTATGCTGCTGACCAGCTGCACAACCTGATCAAGTTCACTCAATCGACTGA
GCTTCAAGTTAATGTGCAAGTTGAGTCATCCGTTACAGAGGACCAATTTGAGGAGCTGATCGACAACTTG
CTCAAGTTGTACAATAATGGTATCAATGAAGTGATTTTGGACCTAGATTTGGCAGAAAGAGTTGTCCAAA
GGATGATCCCAGGCGCTAGGGTTATCTATAGGACCCTGGTTGATAAAGTTGCATCCTTGCCCGCTAATGC
TAGTATCGCTGTGCCTTTTTCTTCTCCACTGGGCGATTTGAAAAGTTTCACTAATGGCGGTAGTAGAACT
GTTTATGCTTTTTCTGAGACCGCAAAGTTGGTAGATGTGACTTCCACTGTTGCTTCTGGTATAATCCCCA
TTATTGATGCTCGGCAATTGACTACTGAATACGAACTTTCTGAAGATGTCAAAAAGTTCCCTGTCAGTGA
AATTTTGTTGGCGTCTTTGACTACTGACCGCCCCGATGGTCTATTCACTACTTTGGTGGCTGACTCTTCT
AATTACTCG
